>Addgene plasmid #159671 | 874U=ExuL-NLS-hSpCas9-T2A-GFP, Opie2-dsRed-SV40 | addgene full sequence | sequence record 314880 | Addgene NGS Result
GACTATAAGGACCACGACGGAGACTACAAGGATCATGATATTGATTACAAAGACGATGACGATAAGATGG
CCCCAAAGAAGAAGCGGAAGGTCGGTATCCACGGAGTCCCAGCAGCCGACAAGAAGTACAGCATCGGCCT
GGACATCGGCACCAACTCTGTGGGCTGGGCCGTGATCACCGACGAGTACAAGGTGCCCAGCAAGAAATTC
AAGGTGCTGGGCAACACCGACCGGCACAGCATCAAGAAGAACCTGATCGGAGCCCTGCTGTTCGACAGCG
GCGAAACAGCCGAGGCCACCCGGCTGAAGAGAACCGCCAGAAGAAGATACACCAGACGGAAGAACCGGAT
CTGCTATCTGCAAGAGATCTTCAGCAACGAGATGGCCAAGGTGGACGACAGCTTCTTCCACAGACTGGAA
GAGTCCTTCCTGGTGGAAGAGGATAAGAAGCACGAGCGGCACCCCATCTTCGGCAACATCGTGGACGAGG
TGGCCTACCACGAGAAGTACCCCACCATCTACCACCTGAGAAAGAAACTGGTGGACAGCACCGACAAGGC
CGACCTGCGGCTGATCTATCTGGCCCTGGCCCACATGATCAAGTTCCGGGGCCACTTCCTGATCGAGGGC
GACCTGAACCCCGACAACAGCGACGTGGACAAGCTGTTCATCCAGCTGGTGCAGACCTACAACCAGCTGT
TCGAGGAAAACCCCATCAACGCCAGCGGCGTGGACGCCAAGGCCATCCTGTCTGCCAGACTGAGCAAGAG
CAGACGGCTGGAAAATCTGATCGCCCAGCTGCCCGGCGAGAAGAAGAATGGCCTGTTCGGAAACCTGATT
GCCCTGAGCCTGGGCCTGACCCCCAACTTCAAGAGCAACTTCGACCTGGCCGAGGATGCCAAACTGCAGC
TGAGCAAGGACACCTACGACGACGACCTGGACAACCTGCTGGCCCAGATCGGCGACCAGTACGCCGACCT
GTTTCTGGCCGCCAAGAACCTGTCCGACGCCATCCTGCTGAGCGACATCCTGAGAGTGAACACCGAGATC
ACCAAGGCCCCCCTGAGCGCCTCTATGATCAAGAGATACGACGAGCACCACCAGGACCTGACCCTGCTGA
AAGCTCTCGTGCGGCAGCAGCTGCCTGAGAAGTACAAAGAGATTTTCTTCGACCAGAGCAAGAACGGCTA
CGCCGGCTACATTGACGGCGGAGCCAGCCAGGAAGAGTTCTACAAGTTCATCAAGCCCATCCTGGAAAAG
ATGGACGGCACCGAGGAACTGCTCGTGAAGCTGAACAGAGAGGACCTGCTGCGGAAGCAGCGGACCTTCG
ACAACGGCAGCATCCCCCACCAGATCCACCTGGGAGAGCTGCACGCCATTCTGCGGCGGCAGGAAGATTT
TTACCCATTCCTGAAGGACAACCGGGAAAAGATCGAGAAGATCCTGACCTTCCGCATCCCCTACTACGTG
GGCCCTCTGGCCAGGGGAAACAGCAGATTCGCCTGGATGACCAGAAAGAGCGAGGAAACCATCACCCCCT
GGAACTTCGAGGAAGTGGTGGACAAGGGCGCTTCCGCCCAGAGCTTCATCGAGCGGATGACCAACTTCGA
TAAGAACCTGCCCAACGAGAAGGTGCTGCCCAAGCACAGCCTGCTGTACGAGTACTTCACCGTGTATAAC
GAGCTGACCAAAGTGAAATACGTGACCGAGGGAATGAGAAAGCCCGCCTTCCTGAGCGGCGAGCAGAAAA
AGGCCATCGTGGACCTGCTGTTCAAGACCAACCGGAAAGTGACCGTGAAGCAGCTGAAAGAGGACTACTT
CAAGAAAATCGAGTGCTTCGACTCCGTGGAAATCTCCGGCGTGGAAGATCGGTTCAACGCCTCCCTGGGC
ACATACCACGATCTGCTGAAAATTATCAAGGACAAGGACTTCCTGGACAATGAGGAAAACGAGGACATTC
TGGAAGATATCGTGCTGACCCTGACACTGTTTGAGGACAGAGAGATGATCGAGGAACGGCTGAAAACCTA
TGCCCACCTGTTCGACGACAAAGTGATGAAGCAGCTGAAGCGGCGGAGATACACCGGCTGGGGCAGGCTG
AGCCGGAAGCTGATCAACGGCATCCGGGACAAGCAGTCCGGCAAGACAATCCTGGATTTCCTGAAGTCCG
ACGGCTTCGCCAACAGAAACTTCATGCAGCTGATCCACGACGACAGCCTGACCTTTAAAGAGGACATCCA
GAAAGCCCAGGTGTCCGGCCAGGGCGATAGCCTGCACGAGCACATTGCCAATCTGGCCGGCAGCCCCGCC
ATTAAGAAGGGCATCCTGCAGACAGTGAAGGTGGTGGACGAGCTCGTGAAAGTGATGGGCCGGCACAAGC
CCGAGAACATCGTGATCGAAATGGCCAGAGAGAACCAGACCACCCAGAAGGGACAGAAGAACAGCCGCGA
GAGAATGAAGCGGATCGAAGAGGGCATCAAAGAGCTGGGCAGCCAGATCCTGAAAGAACACCCCGTGGAA
AACACCCAGCTGCAGAACGAGAAGCTGTACCTGTACTACCTGCAGAATGGGCGGGATATGTACGTGGACC
AGGAACTGGACATCAACCGGCTGTCCGACTACGATGTGGACCATATCGTGCCTCAGAGCTTTCTGAAGGA
CGACTCCATCGACAACAAGGTGCTGACCAGAAGCGACAAGAACCGGGGCAAGAGCGACAACGTGCCCTCC
GAAGAGGTCGTGAAGAAGATGAAGAACTACTGGCGGCAGCTGCTGAACGCCAAGCTGATTACCCAGAGAA
AGTTCGACAATCTGACCAAGGCCGAGAGAGGCGGCCTGAGCGAACTGGATAAGGCCGGCTTCATCAAGAG
ACAGCTGGTGGAAACCCGGCAGATCACAAAGCACGTGGCACAGATCCTGGACTCCCGGATGAACACTAAG
TACGACGAGAATGACAAGCTGATCCGGGAAGTGAAAGTGATCACCCTGAAGTCCAAGCTGGTGTCCGATT
TCCGGAAGGATTTCCAGTTTTACAAAGTGCGCGAGATCAACAACTACCACCACGCCCACGACGCCTACCT
GAACGCCGTCGTGGGAACCGCCCTGATCAAAAAGTACCCTAAGCTGGAAAGCGAGTTCGTGTACGGCGAC
TACAAGGTGTACGACGTGCGGAAGATGATCGCCAAGAGCGAGCAGGAAATCGGCAAGGCTACCGCCAAGT
ACTTCTTCTACAGCAACATCATGAACTTTTTCAAGACCGAGATTACCCTGGCCAACGGCGAGATCCGGAA
GCGGCCTCTGATCGAGACAAACGGCGAAACCGGGGAGATCGTGTGGGATAAGGGCCGGGATTTTGCCACC
GTGCGGAAAGTGCTGAGCATGCCCCAAGTGAATATCGTGAAAAAGACCGAGGTGCAGACAGGCGGCTTCA
GCAAAGAGTCTATCCTGCCCAAGAGGAACAGCGATAAGCTGATCGCCAGAAAGAAGGACTGGGACCCTAA
GAAGTACGGCGGCTTCGACAGCCCCACCGTGGCCTATTCTGTGCTGGTGGTGGCCAAAGTGGAAAAGGGC
AAGTCCAAGAAACTGAAGAGTGTGAAAGAGCTGCTGGGGATCACCATCATGGAAAGAAGCAGCTTCGAGA
AGAATCCCATCGACTTTCTGGAAGCCAAGGGCTACAAAGAAGTGAAAAAGGACCTGATCATCAAGCTGCC
TAAGTACTCCCTGTTCGAGCTGGAAAACGGCCGGAAGAGAATGCTGGCCTCTGCCGGCGAACTGCAGAAG
GGAAACGAACTGGCCCTGCCCTCCAAATATGTGAACTTCCTGTACCTGGCCAGCCACTATGAGAAGCTGA
AGGGCTCCCCCGAGGATAATGAGCAGAAACAGCTGTTTGTGGAACAGCACAAGCACTACCTGGACGAGAT
CATCGAGCAGATCAGCGAGTTCTCCAAGAGAGTGATCCTGGCCGACGCTAATCTGGACAAAGTGCTGTCC
GCCTACAACAAGCACCGGGATAAGCCCATCAGAGAGCAGGCCGAGAATATCATCCACCTGTTTACCCTGA
CCAATCTGGGAGCCCCTGCCGCCTTCAAGTACTTTGACACCACCATCGACCGGAAGAGGTACACCAGCAC
CAAAGAGGTGCTGGACGCCACCCTGATCCACCAGAGCATCACCGGCCTGTACGAGACACGGATCGACCTG
TCTCAGCTGGGAGGCGACAAAAGGCCGGCGGCCACGAAAAAGGCCGGCCAGGCAAAAAAGAAAAAGGAGG
GCAGAGGAAGTCTTCTAACATGCGGTGACGTGGAGGAGAATCCCGGCCCTATGGTGAGCAAGGGCGAGGA
GCTGTTCACCGGGGTGGTGCCCATCCTGGTCGAGCTGGACGGCGACGTAAACGGCCACAAGTTCAGCGTG
TCCGGCGAGGGCGAGGGCGATGCCACCTACGGCAAGCTGACCCTGAAGTTCATCTGCACCACCAGCAAGC
TGCCCGTGCCCTGGCCCACCCTCGTGACCACCCTGACCTACGGCGTGCAGTGCTTCAGCCGCTACCCCGA
CCACATGAAGCAGCACGACTTCTTCAAGTCCGCCATGCCCGAAGGCTACGTCCAGGAGCGCACCATCTTC
TTCAAGGACGACGGCAACTACAAGACCCGCGCCGAGGTGAAGTTCGAGGGCGACACCCTGGTGAACCGCA
TCGAGCTGAAGGGCATCGACTTCAAGGAGGACGGCAACATCCTGGGGCACAAGCTGGAGTACAACTACAA
CAGCCACAACGTCTATATCATGGCCGACAAGCAGAAGAACGGCATCAAGGTGAACTTCAAGATCCGCCAC
AACATCGAGGACGGCAGCGTGCAGCTCGCCGACCACTACCAGCAGAACACCCCCATCGGCGACGGCCCCG
TGCTGCTGCCCGACAACCACTACCTGAGCACCCAGTCCGCCCTGAGCAAAGACCCCAACGAGAAGCGCGA
TCACATGGTCCTGCTGGAGTTCGTGACCGCCGCCGGGATCACTCTCGGCATGGACGAGCTGTACAAGTAA
TTAATTAACTAGAATGAATCGTTTTTAAAATAACAAATCAATTGTTTTATAATATTCGTACGATTCTTTG
ATTATGTAATAAAATGTGATCATTAGGAAGATTACGAAAAATATAAAAAATATGAGTTCTGTGTGTATAA
CAAATGCTGTAAACGCCACAATTGTGTTTGTTGCAAATAAACCCATGATTATTTGATTAAAATTGTTGTT
TTCTTTGTTCATAGACAATAGTGTGTTTTGCCTAAACGTGTACTGCATAAACTCCATGCGAGTGTATAGC
GAGCTAGTGGCTAACGCTTGCCCCACCAAAGTAGATTCGTCAAAATCCTCAATTTCATCACCCTCCTCCA
AGTTTAACATTTGGCCGTCGGAATTAACTTCTAAAGATGCCACATAATCTAATAAATGAAATAGAGATTC
AAACGTGGCGTCATCGTCCGTTTCGACCATTTCCGAAAAGAACTCGGGCATAAACTCTATGATTTCTCTG
GACGTGGTGTTGTCGAAACTCTCAAAGTACGCAGTCAGGAACGTGCGCGACATGTCGTCGGGAAACTCGC
GCGGAAACATGTTGTTGTAACCGAACGGGTCCCATAGCGCCAAAACCAAATCTGCCAGCGTCAATAGAAT
GAGCACGATGCCGACAATGGAGCTGGCTTGGATAGCGATTCGAGTTAACGGCCGGGGCGCGCCCATACTC
GGTGGCCTCCCCACCACCAACTTTTTTGCACTGCAAAAAAACACGCTTTTGCACGCGGGCCCATACATAG
TACAAACTCTACGTTTCGTAGACTATTTTACATAAATAGTCTACACCGTTGTATACGCTCCAAATACACT
ACCACACATTGAACCTTTTTGCAGTGCAAAAAAGTACGTGTCGGCAGTCACGTAGGCCGGCCTTATCGGG
TCGCGTCCTGTCACGTACGAATCACATTATCGGACCGGACGAGTGTTGTCTTATCGTGACAGGACGCCAG
CTTCCTGTGTTGCTAACCGCAGCCGGACGCAACTCCTTATCGGAACAGGACGCGCCTCCATATCAGCCGC
GCGTTATCTCATGCGCGTGACCGGACACGAGGCGCCCGTCCCGCTTATCGCGCCTATAAATACAGCCCGC
AACGATCTGGTAAACACAGTTGAACAGCATCTGTTACAGCGACACAACATGAGCCGGTCCAACAACGCCA
ACGCGCCCACGCCATCCAACCGCCGCCGCAACCTGTCTCTGGTGATGGTGCGCTCCTCCAAGAACGTCAT
CAAGGAGTTCATGCGCTTCAAGGTGCGCATGGAGGGCACCGTGAACGGCCACGAGTTCGAGATCGAGGGC
GAGGGCGAGGGCCGCCCCTACGAGGGCCACAACACCGTGAAGCTGAAGGTGACCAAGGGCGGCCCCCTGC
CCTTCGCCTGGGACATCCTGTCCCCCCAGTTCCAGTACGGCTCCAAGGTGTACGTGAAGCACCCCGCCGA
CATCCCCGACTACAAGAAGCTGTCCTTCCCCGAGGGCTTCAAGTGGGAGCGCGTGATGAACTTCGAGGAC
GGCGGCGTGGTGACCGTGACCCAGGACTCCTCCCTGCAGGACGGCTGCTTCATCTACAAGGTGAAGTTCA
TCGGCGTGAACTTCCCCTCCGACGGCCCCGTAATGCAGAAGAAGACCATGGGCTGGGAGGCCTCCACCGA
GCGCCTGTACCCCCGCGACGGCGTGCTGAAGGGCGAGATCCACAAGGCCCTGAAGCTGAAGGACGGCGGC
CACTACCTGGTGGAGTTCAAGTCCATCTACATGGCCAAGAAGCCCGTGCAGCTGCCCGGCTACTACTACG
TGGACTCCAAGCTGGACATCACCTCCCACAACGAGGACTACACCATCGTGGAGCAGTACGAGCGCACCGA
GGGCCGCCACCACCTGTTCCTGTAGGACTCTAGATCATAATCAGCCATACCACATTTGTAGAGGTTTTAC
TTGCTTTAAAAAACCTCCCACACCTCCCCCTGAACCTGAAACATAAAATGAATGCAATTGTTGTTGTTAA
CTTGTTTATTGCAGCTTATAATGGTTACAAATAAAGCAATAGCATCACAAATTTCACAAATAAAGCATTT
TTTTCACTGCATTCTAGTTGTGGTTTGTCCAAACTCATCAATGTATCTTAAAGCTTCTAGGCCGGCCGAT
CTCGGATCTGACAATGTTCAGTGCAGAGACTCGGCTACGCCTCGTGGACTTTGAAGTTGACCAACAATGT
TTATTCTTACCTCTAATAGTCCTCTGTGGCAAGGTCAAGATTCTGTTAGAAGCCAATGAAGAACCTGGTT
GTTCAATAACATTTTGTTCGTCTAATATTTCACTACCGCTTGACGTTGGCTGCACTTCATGTACCTCATC
TATAAACGCTTCTTCTGTATCGCTCTGGACGTCATCTTCACTTACGTGATCTGATATTTCACTGTCAGAA
TCCTCACCAACAAGCTCGTCATCGCTTTGCAGAAGAGCAGAGAGGATATGCTCATCGTCTAAAGAACTAC
CCATTTTATTATATATTAGTCACGATATCTATAACAAGAAAATATATATATAATAAGTTATCACGTAAGT
AGAACATGAAATAACAATATAATTATCGTATGAGTTAAATCTTAAAAGTCACGTAAAAGATAATCATGCG
TCATTTTGACTCACGCGGTCGTTATAGTTCAAAATCAGTGACACTTACCGCATTGACAAGCACGCCTCAC
GGGAGCTCCAAGCGGCGACTGAGATGTCCTAAATGCACAGCGACGGATTCGCGCTATTTAGAAAGAGAGA
GCAATATTTCAAGAATGCATGCGTCAATTTTACGCAGACTATCTTTCTAGGGTTAAAAAAGATTTGCGCT
TTACTCGACCTAAACTTTAAACACGTCATAGAATCTTCGTTTGACAAAAACCACATTGTGGCCAAGCTGT
GTGACGCGACGCGCGCTAAAGAATGGCAAACCAAGTCGCGCGAGCGTCGACTCTAGAGGATCCCCGGGTA
CCGAGCTCGAATTCGTAATCATGTCATAGCTGTTTCCTGTGTGAAATTGTTATCCGCTCACAATTCCACA
CAACATACGAGCCGGAAGCATAAAGTGTAAAGCCTGGGGTGCCTAATGAGTGAGCTAACTCACATTAATT
GCGTTGCGCTCACTGCCCGCTTTCCAGTCGGGAAACCTGTCGTGCCAGCTGCATTAATGAATCGGCCAAC
GCGCGGGGAGAGGCGGTTTGCGTATTGGGCGCTCTTCCGCTTCCTCGCTCACTGACTCGCTGCGCTCGGT
CGTTCGGCTGCGGCGAGCGGTATCAGCTCACTCAAAGGCGGTAATACGGTTATCCACAGAATCAGGGGAT
AACGCAGGAAAGAACATGTGAGCAAAAGGCCAGCAAAAGGCCAGGAACCGTAAAAAGGCCGCGTTGCTGG
CGTTTTTCCATAGGCTCCGCCCCCCTGACGAGCATCACAAAAATCGACGCTCAAGTCAGAGGTGGCGAAA
CCCGACAGGACTATAAAGATACCAGGCGTTTCCCCCTGGAAGCTCCCTCGTGCGCTCTCCTGTTCCGACC
CTGCCGCTTACCGGATACCTGTCCGCCTTTCTCCCTTCGGGAAGCGTGGCGCTTTCTCATAGCTCACGCT
GTAGGTATCTCAGTTCGGTGTAGGTCGTTCGCTCCAAGCTGGGCTGTGTGCACGAACCCCCCGTTCAGCC
CGACCGCTGCGCCTTATCCGGTAACTATCGTCTTGAGTCCAACCCGGTAAGACACGACTTATCGCCACTG
GCAGCAGCCACTGGTAACAGGATTAGCAGAGCGAGGTATGTAGGCGGTGCTACAGAGTTCTTGAAGTGGT
GGCCTAACTACGGCTACACTAGAAGAACAGTATTTGGTATCTGCGCTCTGCTGAAGCCAGTTACCTTCGG
AAAAAGAGTTGGTAGCTCTTGATCCGGCAAACAAACCACCGCTGGTAGCGGTGGTTTTTTTGTTTGCAAG
CAGCAGATTACGCGCAGAAAAAAAGGATCTCAAGAAGATCCTTTGATCTTTTCTACGGGGTCTGACGCTC
AGTGGAACGAAAACTCACGTTAAGGGATTTTGGTCATGAGATTATCAAAAAGGATCTTCACCTAGATCCT
TTTAAATTAAAAATGAAGTTTTAAATCAATCTAAAGTATATATGAGTAAACTTGGTCTGACAGTTACCAA
TGCTTAATCAGTGAGGCACCTATCTCAGCGATCTGTCTATTTCGTTCATCCATAGTTGCCTGACTCCCCG
TCGTGTAGATAACTACGATACGGGAGGGCTTACCATCTGGCCCCAGTGCTGCAATGATACCGCGAGACCC
ACGCTCACCGGCTCCAGATTTATCAGCAATAAACCAGCCAGCCGGAAGGGCCGAGCGCAGAAGTGGTCCT
GCAACTTTATCCGCCTCCATCCAGTCTATTAATTGTTGCCGGGAAGCTAGAGTAAGTAGTTCGCCAGTTA
ATAGTTTGCGCAACGTTGTTGCCATTGCTACAGGCATCGTGGTGTCACGCTCGTCGTTTGGTATGGCTTC
ATTCAGCTCCGGTTCCCAACGATCAAGGCGAGTTACATGATCCCCCATGTTGTGCAAAAAAGCGGTTAGC
TCCTTCGGTCCTCCGATCGTTGTCAGAAGTAAGTTGGCCGCAGTGTTATCACTCATGGTTATGGCAGCAC
TGCATAATTCTCTTACTGTCATGCCATCCGTAAGATGCTTTTCTGTGACTGGTGAGTACTCAACCAAGTC
ATTCTGAGAATAGTGTATGCGGCGACCGAGTTGCTCTTGCCCGGCGTCAATACGGGATAATACCGCGCCA
CATAGCAGAACTTTAAAAGTGCTCATCATTGGAAAACGTTCTTCGGGGCGAAAACTCTCAAGGATCTTAC
CGCTGTTGAGATCCAGTTCGATGTAACCCACTCGTGCACCCAACTGATCTTCAGCATCTTTTACTTTCAC
CAGCGTTTCTGGGTGAGCAAAAACAGGAAGGCAAAATGCCGCAAAAAAGGGAATAAGGGCGACACGGAAA
TGTTGAATACTCATACTCTTCCTTTTTCAATATTATTGAAGCATTTATCAGGGTTATTGTCTCATGAGCG
GATACATATTTGAATGTATTTAGAAAAATAAACAAATAGGGGTTCCGCGCACATTTCCCCGAAAAGTGCC
ACCTGACGTCTAAGAAACCATTATTATCATGACATTAACCTATAAAAATAGGCGTATCACGAGGCCCTTT
CGTCTCGCGCGTTTCGGTGATGACGGTGAAAACCTCTGACACATGCAGCTCCCGGAGACGGTCACAGCTT
GTCTGTAAGCGGATGCCGGGAGCAGACAAGCCCGTCAGGGCGCGTCAGCGGGTGTTGGCGGGTGTCGGGG
CTGGCTTAACTATGCGGCATCAGAGCAGATTGTACTGAGAGTGCACCATATGCGGTGTGAAATACCGCAC
AGATGCGTAAGGAGAAAATACCGCATCAGGCGCCATTCGCCATTCAGGCTGCGCAACTGTTGGGAAGGGC
GATCGGTGCGGGCCTCTTCGCTATTACGCCAGCTGGCGAAAGGGGGATGTGCTGCAAGGCGATTAAGTTG
GGTAACGCCAGGGTTTTCCCAGTCACGACGTTGTAAAACGACGGCCAGTGCCAAGCTTTGTTTAAAAATA
TAACAAAATTGTGATCCCACAAAATGAAGTGGGGCAAAATCAAATAATTAATAGTGTCCGTAAACTTGTT
GGTCTTCAACTTTTTGAGGAACACGTTGGACGGCAAATCCGTGACTATAACACAAGTTGATTTAATAATT
TTAGCCAACACGTCGGGCTGCGTGTTTTTTGCCGACGCGTCTGTGTACACGTTGATTAACTGGTCGATTA
AACTGTTGAAATAATTTAATTTTTGGTTCTTCTTTAAATCTGTGATGAAATTTTTTAAAATAACTTTAAA
TTCTTCATTGGTAAAAAATGCCACGTTTTGCAACTTGTGAGGGTCTAATATGAGGTCAAACTCAGTAGGA
GTTTTATCCAAAAAAGAAAACATGATTACGTCTGTACACGAACGCGTATTAACGCAGAGTGCAAAGTATA
AGAGGGTTAAAAAATATATTTTACGCACCATATACGCATCGGGTTGATATCGTTAATATGGATCAATTTG
AACAGTTGATTAACGTGTCTCTGCTCAAGTCTTTGATCAAAACGCAAATCGACGAAAATGTGTCGGACAA
TATCAAGTCGATGAGCGAAAAACTAAAAAGGCTAGAATACGACAATCTCACAGACAGCGTTGAGATATAC
GGTATTCACGACAGCAGGCTGAATAATAAAAAAATTAGAAACTATTATTTAACCCTAGAAAGATAATCAT
ATTGTGACGTACGTTAAAGATAATCATGCGTAAAATTGACGCATGTGTTTTATCGGTCTGTATATCGAGG
TTTATTTATTAATTTGAATAGATATTAAGTTTTATTATATTTACACTTACATACTAATAATAAATTCAAC
AAACAATTTATTTATGTTTATTTATTTATTAAAAAAAAACAAAAACTCAAAATTTCTTCTATAAAGTAAC
AAAACTTTTAAACATTCTCTCTTTTACAAAAATAAACTTATTTTGTACTTTAAAAACAGTCATGTTGTAT
TATAAAATAAGTAATTAGCTTAACTTATACATAATAGAAACAAATTATACTTATTAGTCAGTCAGAAACA
ACTTTGGCACATATCAATATTATGCTCTCGACAAATAACTTTTTTGCATTTTTTGCACGATGCATTTGCC
TTTCGCCTTATTTTAGAGGGGCAGTAAGTACAGTAAGTACGTTTTTTCATTACTGGCTCTTCAGTACTGT
CATCTGATGTACCAGGCACTTCATTTGGCAAAATATTAGAGATATTATCGCGCAAATATCTCTTCAAAGT
AGGAGCTTCTAAACGCTTACGCATAAACGATGACGTCAGGCTCATGTAAAGGTTTCTCATAAATTTTTTG
CGACTTTGAACCTTTTCTCCCTTGCTACTGACATTATGGCTGTATATAATAAAAGAATTTATGCAGGCAA
TGTTTATCATTCCGTACAATAATGCCATAGGCCACCTATTCGTCTTCCTACTGCAGGTCATCACAGAACA
CATTTGGTCTAGCGTGTCCACTCCGCCTTTAGTTTGATTATAATACATAACCATTTGCGGTTTACCGGTA
CTTTCGTTGATAGAAGCATCCTCATCACAAGATGATAATAAGTATACCATCTTAGCTGGCTTCGGTTTAT
ATGAGACGAGAGTAAGGGGTCCGTCAAAACAAAACATCGATGTTCCCACTGGCCTGGAGCGACTGTTTTT
CAGTACTTCCGGTATCTCGCGTTTGTTTGATCGCACGGTTCCCACAATGGTTAATTCGAGCTCGCCCGGG
GTCCTAGGTCGACGATGTAGGTCACGGTCTCGAAGCCGCGGTGCGGGTGCCAGGGCGTGCCCTTGGGCTC
CCCGGGCGCGTACTCCACCTCACCCATCTGGTCCATCATGATGAACGGGTCGAGGTGGCGGTAGTTGATC
CCGGCGAACGCGCGGCGCACCGGGAAGCCCTCGCCCTCGAAACCGCTGGGCGCGGTGGTCACGGTGAGCA
CGGGACGTGCGACGGCGTCGGCGGGTGCGGATACGCGGGGCAGCGTCAGCGGGTTCTCGACGGTCACGGC
GGGCATGTCGACGCGGCCGCCTGTCATCTCTGGCGCAACCATTTGAAATTCGTCATCCCTGATCCTCTTA
TCAGTTCTTGTCTACGCTTTTGTCCAAATATTTGTTGTTTACCCACCAATTTTGCCGGCTAATAATTGGA
AAAAAATTTATTTACAAGCTGAAAAACTATATTTTATTATAGCAGCGGTAAAAATATTCTGCAAAAAGTT
TTCACCTGCACAGTGGGCGTTGTGGCAACATGTGGACGAGTTGCAGCTGTCTAACCCATCGTACTTAAGT
CAAAAACCTCGATTAGCAGGCTTTGCATATGTCAAATTCGCGCAATTTTCCTAGGCCGTCGGGTGCATCA
GGAAATTATTCATTACGTTTTAGTTAGTCGTACGAATTGTTTCTTATTTGTGAAAGCTCGTCGAACAGAA
GCAAATTTCGCTTTAACCTTTTGAAAAATAAAGGAAAAAGTTCGTAAAAAGCGAAAGAGCCCATCGAAAC
CAACACGAAAAAGGAGTTCAATAAAGGTGAGCCCAAAAGAAAAGTGCTAAAGTGTGGTGAAAGTGAACAT
ACATACATACACATAAAAACATCTGTGTAAAAGATGGCGCCACTGGAAGAAAACCGTTAGTTGCAGCTTT
GGGTTTAATAGACTCTTGAAAATTCGTAGCCCGTCACTTCATATCGAAAATCTAGTGAAAGCGGTTCGCG
TTTTGCAAAGGAAATCGGTTCCTTAAAAAAAAAAAAATTCTAGTGACTCAGCTAATTTCGTTATCCGAAT
TTTCTAGATTGCTTTTCGCAGATCATATAAGAAACTCGAGATG
Features (pLannotate 1.2.2; 25 found; start..end, strand, type, name):
    118..1719    +  CDS            Cas9(N): N-terminal portion of Streptococcus pyogenes Cas9 (Zetsche et al., 2015)
   1720..4218    +  CDS            Cas9(C): C-terminal portion of Streptococcus pyogenes Cas9 (Zetsche et al., 2015)
   4219..4266    +  CDS            nucleoplasmin NLS: bipartite nuclear localization signal from nucleoplasmin
   4321..5040    +  CDS            EGFP: the original enhanced GFP (Yang et al., 1996) mammalian codon-optimized
   5068..5832    -  CDS            P74 (fragment): PIF0_NPVAC - Experimental evidence at protein level: Swiss-Prot protein existence level 1. Plays an essential role for oral infectivity of occlusion- derived virus (ODV) and functions also in host midgut attachment and fusion by binding to a specific host receptor. From Autographa californica nuclear polyhedrosis virus (AcMNPV).
   5735..6195    +  promoter       OpIE-2 promoter (fragment): immediate-early gene 2 from the Orgyia pseudotsugata multicapsid nucleopolyhedrovirus; strong constitutive baculovirus promoter for insect cell expression
   6209..6274    +  CDS            IE2 (fragment): VIE2_NPVOP - Protein inferred from homology: Swiss-Prot protein existence level 3. RING-finger E3 ubiquitin ligase that plays an important regulatory role during the initial stages of infection. Migrates to specific nuclear foci early in infection supposely to prepare the sites for viral replication by targeting and ubiquitinating host proteins. From Orgyia pseudotsugata multicapsid polyhedrosis virus (OpMNPV).
   6275..6955    +  CDS            DsRed1: wild-type DsRed mammalian codon-optimized
   6963..7046    +  CDS            large T antigen (fragment): large T antigen from SV40 (simian virus 40)
   7069..7190    +  polyA_signal   SV40 poly(A) signal: SV40 polyadenylation signal
   7893..8033    +  CDS            FP (fragment): FP25_NPVAC - Experimental evidence at protein level: Swiss-Prot protein existence level 1. From Autographa californica nuclear polyhedrosis virus (AcMNPV).
   8026..8064    -  misc_feature   MCS (fragment): pUC18/19 multiple cloning site
   8095..8117    -  protein_bind   lac operator (fragment): The lac repressor binds to the lac operator to inhibit transcription in E. coli. This inhibition can be relieved by adding lactose or isopropyl-β-D-thiogalactopyranoside (IPTG). lac repressor encoded by lacI
   8121..8151    -  promoter       lac promoter: promoter for the E. coli lac operon
   8166..8187    -  protein_bind   CAP binding site: CAP binding activates transcription in the presence of cAMP. E. coli catabolite activator protein
   8200..8292    -  CDS            lacI (fragment): lac repressor; lacI; The lac repressor binds to the lac operator to inhibit transcription in E. coli. This inhibition can be relieved by adding lactose or isopropyl-β-D-thiogalactopyranoside (IPTG).
   8475..9063    -  rep_origin     ori: high-copy-number ColE1/pMB1/pBR322/pUC origin of replication
   9234..10094   -  CDS            AmpR: β-lactamase; bla; confers resistance to ampicillin, carbenicillin, and related antibiotics
  10095..10199   -  promoter       AmpR promoter: bla
  10294..10329   +  CDS            rop (fragment): Rop protein, which maintains plasmids at low copy number; rop
  10431..10530   +  misc_feature   bom (fragment): basis of mobility region from pBR322
  10536..10690   -  CDS            lacZα (fragment): LacZα fragment of β-galactosidase; lacZ fragment
  10694..11161   -  CDS            LEF-9 (fragment): LEF9_NPVAC - Experimental evidence at protein level: Swiss-Prot protein existence level 1. Component of the viral DNA-dependent RNA polymerase which is composed of four equimolar subunits of LEF-4, LEF-8, LEF-9, and p47. Plays an essential role in late and very late gene expression. From Autographa californica nuclear polyhedrosis virus (AcMNPV).
  11188..11391   +  CDS            FP (fragment): FP25_NPVAC - Experimental evidence at protein level: Swiss-Prot protein existence level 1. From Autographa californica nuclear polyhedrosis virus (AcMNPV).
  12489..12558   +  protein_bind   attB: attB site for the φC31 integrase (Groth et al., 2000) phage φC31 integrase
