[The description below was written by a language model from this plasmid's Addgene catalogue record and pLannotate feature annotations shown in this document.]
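Description:
874U=ExuL-NLS-hSpCas9-T2A-GFP, Opie2-dsRed-SV40 is an insect expression and germline transformation plasmid of about 13.5 kb, built on a pBac (piggyBac) backbone for use in Drosophila melanogaster. It is maintained in E. coli through a high-copy ColE1/pUC-type origin and an ampicillin resistance gene (β-lactamase with its own promoter). Remnants of pUC cloning sequence are also present, including lac promoter/operator, lacZα and MCS fragments. The record states that the construct can be integrated either by piggyBac transposition or by φC31 integrase. A φC31 attB site is annotated. The piggyBac terminal repeats are not annotated as such, although short baculovirus-derived fragments (FP25, LEF-9, P74) flank the cargo region. Fragments of this kind commonly accompany piggyBac arms and baculoviral regulatory sequences.

The main payload is a human-codon-optimised Streptococcus pyogenes Cas9 with a nucleoplasmin nuclear localisation signal at its C-terminal end. According to the catalogue name, a T2A self-cleaving peptide follows, and then EGFP. Cas9 and the green reporter are therefore translated from one transcript as separate proteins. Expression is attributed to a regulatory fragment of the exuperantia gene (CG8994), termed ExuL, which the depositor describes as restricting Cas9 expression to males. The feature table does not annotate this promoter or the T2A itself; an unannotated stretch lies between attB and the start of Cas9. A second cassette places DsRed under the constitutive baculoviral OpIE-2 promoter with an SV40 polyadenylation signal, giving a red fluorescent marker for identifying transgenic animals.

The plasmid was produced in work on a confinable home-and-rescue gene drive for population modification, where it serves as a source of sex-limited Cas9.
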