Addgene plasmid #159671: 874U=ExuL-NLS-hSpCas9-T2A-GFP, Opie2-dsRed-SV40
Purpose: Plasmid supports Cas9 expression only in males, Opie2-dsRed tagged, and can be integrated with pBac or phC31.
Depositing lab: Omar Akbari. Depositing organization: University of California, San Diego (UCSD). Publication: A confinable home and rescue gene drive for population modification. Kandul NP, Liu J, Bennett JB, Marshall JM, Akbari OS. Elife. 2021 Mar 5;10. pii: 65939. doi: 10.7554/eLife.65939. PubMed 33666174.
Backbone
  Vector backbone: pBac
  Backbone size w/o insert (bp): 8000
  Vector type: Insect Expression
Growth in bacteria
  Bacterial resistance: Ampicillin, 100 μg/mL
  Growth temperature: 37°C
  Growth strain: DH5alpha
  Copy number: High Copy
Gene/Insert
  Gene/Insert name: ExuL-NLS-hSpCas9-T2A-GFP (alt name: hSpCas9)
  Species: D. melanogaster (fly)
  Insert size (bp): 6500
  GenBank ID: exuperantia (CG8994) promoter
  Tag / fusion protein: T2A-GFP (C terminal on insert)
Terms and licenses: Academic/Nonprofit Terms; Industry Terms: Not Available to Industry
How to cite: 874U=ExuL-NLS-hSpCas9-T2A-GFP, Opie2-dsRed-SV40 was a gift from Omar Akbari (Addgene plasmid # 159671 ; http://n2t.net/addgene:159671 ; RRID:Addgene_159671)
